>Addgene plasmid #173271 | RVD-hA9 | addgene full sequence | sequence record 353577 | Addgene NGS Result
GAACAGGAGAGCGCACGAGGGAGCTTCCAGGGGGAAACGCCTGGTATCTTTATAGTCCTGTCGGGTTTCG
CCACCTCTGACTTGAGCGTCGATTTTTGTGATGCTCGTCAGGGGGGCGGAGCCTATGGAAAAACGCCAGC
AACGCGGCCTTTTTACGGTTCCTGGCCTTTTGCTGGCCTTTTGCTCACATGTTCTTTCCTGCGTTATCCA
CAGAATCAGGGGATAACGCAGGAAAGAACATGAATTAATTCTCATGTTTGACAGCTTATCATCGATTAGC
TTTAATGCGGTAGTTTATCACAGTTAAATTGCTAACGCAGTCAGGCACCGTGTATGAAATCTAACAATGC
GCTCATCGTCATCCTCGGCACCGTCACCCTGGATGCTGTAGGCATAGGCTTGGTTATGCCGGTACTGCCG
GGCCTCTTGCGGGATATCGTCCATTCCGACAGCATCGCCAGTCACTATGGCGTGCTGCTAGCGCTATATG
CGTTGATGCAATTTCTATGCGCACCCGTTCTCGGAGCACTGTCCGACCGCTTTGGCCGCCGCCCAGTCCT
GCTCGCTTCGCTACTTGGAGCCACTATCGACTACGCGATCATGGCGACCACACCCGTCCTGTGGATTCTC
TACGCCGGACGCATCGTGGCCGGCATCACCGGCGCCACAGGTGCGGTTGCTGGCGCCTATATCGCCGACA
TCACCGATGGGGAAGATCGGGCTCGCCACTTCGGGCTCATGAGCGCTTGTTTCGGCGTGGGTATGGTGGC
AGGCCCCGTGGCCGGGGGACTGTTGGGCGCCATCTCCTTACATGCACCATTCCTTGCGGCGGCGGTGCTC
AACGGCCTCAACCTACTACTGGGCTGCTTCCTAATGCAGGAGTCGCATAAGGGAGAGCGCCGACCCATGC
CCTTGAGAGCCTTCAACCCAGTCAGCTCCTTCCGGTGGGCGCGGGGCATGACTATCGTCGCCGCACTTAT
GACTGTCTTCTTTATCATGCAACTCGTAGGACAGGTGCCGGCAGCGCTCTGGGTCATTTTCGGCGAGGAC
CGCTTTCGCTGGAGCGCGACGATGATCGGCCTGTCGCTTGCGGTATTCGGAATCTTGCACGCCCTCGCTC
AAGCCTTCGTCACTGGTCCCGCCACCAAACGTTTCGGCGAGAAGCAGGCCATTATCGCCGGCATGGCGGC
CGACGCGCTGGGCTACGTCTTGCTGGCGTTCGCGACGCGAGGCTGGATGGCCTTCCCCATTATGATTCTT
CTCGCTTCCGGCGGCATCGGGATGCCCGCGTTGCAGGCCATGCTGTCCAGGCAGGTAGATGACGACCATC
AGGGACAGCTTCAAGGATCGCTCGCGGCTCTTACCAGCCTAACTTCGATCATTGGACCGCTGATCGTCAC
GGCGATTTATGCCGCCTCGGCGAGCACATGGAACGGGTTGGCATGGATTGTAGGCGCCGCCCTATACCTT
GTCTGCCTCCCCGCGTTGCGTCGCGGTGCATGGAGCCGGGCCACCTCGACCTGAATGGAAGCCGGCGGCA
CCTCGCTAACGGATTCACCACTCCAAGAATTGGAGCCAATCAATTCTTGCGGAGAACTGTGAATGCGCAA
ACCAACCCTTGATCGGGGAAGAACAGTATGTCGAGCTATTTTTTGACTTACTGGGGATCAAGCCTGATTG
GGAGAAAATAAAATATCCCCTATAGTGAGTCGTATTACATGGTCATAGCTGTTTCCTGGCAGCTCTGGCC
CGTGTCTCAAAATCTCTGATGTTACATTGCACAAGATAAAAATATATCATCATGCCTCCTCTAGACCAAA
GCTGGTCTCGTTCCAATATTGGCGGCAGGCCGGCGCTGGAGAGCATTGTTGCCCAGTTATCTCGCCCTGA
TCCGGCGTTGGCCGCGTGAGACCATATCTGGTCGAGCCACCCATGACCAAAATCCCTTAACGTGAGTTAC
GCGTCGTTCCACTGAGCGTCAGACCCCGTAGAAAAGATCAAAGGATCTTCTTGAGATCCTTTTTTTCTGC
GCGTAATCTGCTGCTTGCAAACAAAAAAACCACCGCTACCAGCGGTGGTTTGTTTGCCGGATCAAGAGCT
ACCAACTCTTTTTCCGAAGGTAACTGGCTTCAGCAGAGCGCAGATACCAAATACTGTTCTTCTAGTGTAG
CCGTAGTTAGGCCACCACTTCAAGAACTCTGTAGCACCGCCTACATACCTCGCTCTGCTAATCCTGTTAC
CAGTGGCTGCTGCCAGTGGCGATAAGTCGTGTCTTACCGGGTTGGACTCAAGACGATAGTTACCGGATAA
GGCGCAGCGGTCGGGCTGAACGGGGGGTTCGTGCACACAGCCCAGCTTGGAGCGAACGACCTACACCGAA
CTGAGATACCTACAGCGTGAGCTATGAGAAAGCGCCACGCTTCCCGAAGGGAGAAAGGCGGACAGGTATC
CGGTAAGCGGCAGGGTCG
Features (pLannotate 1.2.2; 6 found; start..end, strand, type, name):
    203..242     -  rep_origin     RSF ori (fragment): Plasmids containing the RSF 1030 origin of replication can be propagated in E. coli cells that contain additional plasmids with compatible origins.
    258..286     +  promoter       tet promoter: E. coli promoter for tetracycline efflux protein gene
    334..1524    +  CDS            TcR: tetracycline efflux protein; tet; confers resistance to tetracycline
   1622..1696    +  CDS            KanR (fragment): aminoglycoside phosphotransferase; aphA-3; confers resistance to kanamycin
   1699..1717    -  promoter       T7 promoter: promoter for bacteriophage T7 RNA polymerase
   2011..131     +  rep_origin     ori (across the origin): high-copy-number ColE1/pMB1/pBR322/pUC origin of replication
