[The description below was written by a language model from this plasmid's Addgene catalogue record and pLannotate feature annotations shown in this document.]
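Description:
RVD-hA9 is a small (about 2.5 kb) bacterial cloning plasmid that serves as one module in a library for one-step assembly of custom TALE repeat arrays. The backbone is listed as a "TetR T vector", a TA-cloning vector; the record leaves the vector type unspecified. Sequence annotation shows a high-copy ColE1/pUC-type origin of replication spanning the numbering origin, and a tetracycline efflux gene (TcR) driven by its native tet promoter. This matches the catalogue entry of tetracycline selection and high copy number in E. coli. The annotation also picks up a short RSF origin fragment and a short kanamycin-resistance fragment. These are too small to be functional and are probably remnants of vector construction. A T7 promoter lies next to the KanR fragment on the reverse strand.

The insert is a synthetic "NI half RVD at Position9", placed in the TA site of the vector according to the depositor. RVDs (repeat-variable diresidues) are the paired residues in each TALE repeat that determine which DNA base is recognised, and NI is the diresidue conventionally associated with adenine. The name therefore indicates a half-repeat module that specifies A at position 9 of an array. The automated feature table does not annotate the insert, and the record does not state its exact boundaries or the flanking sites used for assembly. The cloning sites are listed as unknown.

The plasmid carries no expression cassette for the module. It acts as a donor part that is combined with other position-specific RVD plasmids to build DNA-binding arrays for TALE-based tools. These include DdCBEs, the TALE-guided cytosine base editors used for mitochondrial DNA editing, which the associated publication applied to model mitochondrial disease in zebrafish.
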