Addgene plasmid #173271: RVD-hA9
Purpose: One-step assembly of custom RVD arrays to construct DdCBE, TALE, etc.
Depositing lab: Bin Shen. Depositing organization: Nanjing Medical University. Publication: Precision modeling of mitochondrial diseases in zebrafish via DdCBE-mediated mtDNA base editing. Guo J, Zhang X, Chen X, Sun H, Dai Y, Wang J, Qian X, Tan L, Lou X, Shen B. Cell Discov. 2021 Sep 3;7(1):78. doi: 10.1038/s41421-021-00307-9. PubMed 34480028.
Backbone
  Vector backbone: TetR T vector
  Vector type: Unspecified
Growth in bacteria
  Bacterial resistance: Tetracycline, 10 μg/mL
  Growth temperature: 37°C
  Growth strain: DH5alpha
  Copy number: High Copy
Gene/Insert
  Gene/Insert name: NI half RVD at Position9
  Species: Synthetic
  Mutation: no
  Cloning method: Restriction Enzyme; 5′ cloning site Unknown (unknown if destroyed)
Terms and licenses: Academic/Nonprofit Terms; Industry Terms: Not Available to Industry
Depositor comments: RVD is inserted into TA site of TetR T vector
How to cite: RVD-hA9 was a gift from Bin Shen (Addgene plasmid # 173271 ; http://n2t.net/addgene:173271 ; RRID:Addgene_173271)
