>Addgene plasmid #173271 | RVD-hA9 | depositor partial sequence | sequence record 336226 | RVD flanked by two Bsa I sites
GGTCTCGTTCCAATATTGGCGGCAGGCCGGCGCTGGAGAGCATTGTTGCCCAGTTATCTCGCCCTGATCC
GGCGTTGGCCGCGTGAGACC
